Addgene plasmid #131486: pORANGE GFP-Grin2a KI
Purpose: Endogenous tagging of GluN2a: N-terminal (amino acid position: A25)
Depositing lab: Harold MacGillavry. Depositing organization: Utrecht University. Publication: ORANGE: A CRISPR/Cas9-based genome editing toolbox for epitope tagging of endogenous proteins in neurons. Willems J, de Jong APH, Scheefhals N, Mertens E, Catsburg LAE, Poorthuis RB, de Winter F, Verhaagen J, Meye FJ, MacGillavry HD. PLoS Biol. 2020 Apr 10;18(4):e3000665. doi: 10.1371/journal.pbio.3000665. PubMed 32275651.
Backbone
  Vector backbone: pORANGE
  Backbone size w/o insert (bp): 9322
  Vector type: Mammalian Expression
Growth in bacteria
  Bacterial resistance: Ampicillin, 100 μg/mL
  Growth temperature: 37°C
  Growth strain: DH5alpha
  Copy number: High Copy
Gene/Insert
  Gene/Insert name: gRNA and GFP donor
  gRNA/shRNA sequence: GCGATCCGGCGCAGAACGCGG
  Species: R. norvegicus (rat)
  Entrez Gene: Grin2a (a.k.a. GluN2A, NMDAR2A, NR2A)
  Promoter: U6 and Cbh
  Cloning method: Restriction Enzyme; 5′ cloning site Unknown (unknown if destroyed); 3′ cloning site Unknown (unknown if destroyed)
  Sequencing primers: 5′ aaggctgttagagagataattggaa; 3′ cgggccatttaccgtaagtt
Terms and licenses: Academic/Nonprofit Terms; Industry Terms: Not Available to Industry
How to cite: pORANGE GFP-Grin2a KI was a gift from Harold MacGillavry (Addgene plasmid # 131486 ; http://n2t.net/addgene:131486 ; RRID:Addgene_131486)
