[The description below was written by a language model from this plasmid's Addgene catalogue record and pLannotate feature annotations shown in this document.]
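Description:
pORANGE GFP-Grin2a KI is an all-in-one mammalian CRISPR/Cas9 knock-in plasmid built on the pORANGE backbone, designed to tag the endogenous rat Grin2a gene product, the NMDA receptor subunit GluN2A, with GFP near its N-terminus (at amino acid position A25). It is propagated in E. coli as a high-copy plasmid through a ColE1/pUC-type origin with ampicillin selection (AmpR under its own bla promoter). An f1 phage origin is also present. The catalogue lists 9,322 bp as the backbone size without insert, but both sequence records give this as the length of the complete plasmid. The two annotated records agree on all features.

The payload combines three functional units on one plasmid. A human U6 RNA polymerase III promoter drives a Grin2a-targeting guide RNA fused to the S. pyogenes gRNA scaffold. Downstream lies a promoterless EGFP coding sequence that serves as the donor for integration at the genomic cut site, so fluorescence depends on in-frame insertion into Grin2a and reports the protein under its native regulation. The annotation does not show the elements flanking the donor, so the mechanism of donor release and insertion cannot be read from the table. The third unit is the Cbh promoter (CMV enhancer, chicken β-actin promoter and hybrid intron), which expresses S. pyogenes Cas9. Cas9 is annotated as adjoining N- and C-terminal portions that together form a full-length reading frame, preceded by an HA tag fragment and terminated by the bGH polyadenylation signal. Only a single AAV2 ITR is annotated, so the plasmid is not evidently a packageable AAV genome. The associated toolbox is intended for epitope tagging of endogenous proteins in neurons, allowing GluN2A localisation to be visualised without overexpression.
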