Features (pLannotate 1.2.2; 19 found; start..end, strand, type, name):
     62..302     +  promoter       U6 promoter: RNA polymerase III promoter for human U6 snRNA
    332..407     +  misc_RNA       gRNA scaffold: guide RNA scaffold for the Streptococcus pyogenes CRISPR/Cas9 system
    414..457     +  misc_RNA       gRNA scaffold (fragment): guide RNA scaffold for the Streptococcus pyogenes CRISPR/Cas9 system
    560..1270    +  CDS            EGFP: EGFP is a basic (constitutively fluorescent) green fluorescent protein published in 1996, derived from Aequorea victoria. It is reported to be a rapidly-maturing weak dimer with moderate acid sensitivity.
   1387..1672    +  enhancer       CMV enhancer: human cytomegalovirus immediate early enhancer; contains an 18-bp deletion relative to the standard CMV enhancer
   1674..1951    +  promoter       chicken β-actin promoter: No description available
   1952..2179    +  intron         hybrid intron: hybrid between chicken β-actin (CBA) and minute virus of mice (MMV) introns (Gray et al., 2011)
   2200..2227    +  CDS            3xHA (fragment): three tandem HA epitope tags
   2260..3975    +  CDS            Cas9(N): N-terminal portion of Streptococcus pyogenes Cas9 (Zetsche et al., 2015)
   3862..6360    +  CDS            Cas9(C): C-terminal portion of Streptococcus pyogenes Cas9 (Zetsche et al., 2015)
   6430..6541    +  polyA_signal   bGH poly(A) signal: bovine growth hormone polyadenylation signal
   6646..6786    +  repeat_region  AAV2 ITR: inverted terminal repeat of adeno-associated virus serotype 2 inverted
   6791..6842    -  misc_feature   bom (fragment): basis of mobility region from pBR322
   6861..7316    +  rep_origin     f1 ori (sequence partly withheld): f1 bacteriophage origin of replication; arrow indicates direction of (+) strand synthesis
   7317..7366    -  misc_feature   bom (fragment): basis of mobility region from pBR322
   7468..7503    -  CDS            rop (fragment): Rop protein, which maintains plasmids at low copy number; rop
   7598..7702    +  promoter       AmpR promoter: bla
   7703..8563    +  CDS            AmpR: β-lactamase; bla; confers resistance to ampicillin, carbenicillin, and related antibiotics
   8734..9322    +  rep_origin     ori: high-copy-number ColE1/pMB1/pBR322/pUC origin of replication
>Addgene plasmid #131486 | pORANGE GFP-Grin2a KI | depositor full sequence | sequence record 252051 | pORANGE GFP-Grin2a KI sequence 9322 bps
AACGCCAGCAACGCGGCCTTTTTACGGTTCCTGGCCTTTTGCTGGCCTTTTGCTCACATGTGAGGGCCTA
TTTCCCATGATTCCTTCATATTTGCATATACGATACAAGGCTGTTAGAGAGATAATTGGAATTAATTTGA
CTGTAAACACAAAGATATTAGTACAAAATACGTGACGTAGAAAGTAATAATTTCTTGGGTAGTTTGCAGT
TTTAAAATTATGTTTTAAAATGGACTATCATATGCTTACCGTAACTTGAAAGTATTTCGATTTCTTGGCT
TTATATATCTTGTGGAAAGGACGAAACACCGCGATCCGGCGCAGAACGCGGGTTTTAGAGCTAGAAATAG
CAAGTTAAAATAAGGCTAGTCCGTTATCAACTTGAAAAAGTGGCACCGAGTCGGTGCTTTTTTGTTTTAG
AGCTAGAAATAGCAAGTTAAAATAAGGCTAGTCCGTTTTTAGCGCGTGCGCCAATTCTGCAGACAAATGG
CTCTAGAAGCTTACCACCGCGTTCTGCGCCGGATCGCGCGCTAGCGGTAGCGGCTCCAGTAGATCTGGGG
TGAGCAAGGGCGAGGAGCTGTTCACCGGGGTGGTGCCCATCCTGGTCGAGCTGGACGGCGACGTAAACGG
CCACAAGTTCAGCGTGTCCGGCGAGGGCGAGGGCGATGCCACCTACGGCAAGCTGACCCTGAAGTTCATC
TGCACCACCGGCAAGCTGCCCGTGCCCTGGCCCACCCTCGTGACCACCCTGACCTACGGCGTGCAGTGCT
TCAGCCGCTACCCCGACCACATGAAGCAGCACGACTTCTTCAAGTCCGCCATGCCCGAAGGCTACGTCCA
GGAGCGCACCATCTTCTTCAAGGACGACGGCAACTACAAGACCCGCGCCGAGGTGAAGTTCGAGGGCGAC
ACCCTGGTGAACCGCATCGAGCTGAAGGGCATCGACTTCAAGGAGGACGGCAACATCCTGGGGCACAAGC
TGGAGTACAACTACAACAGCCACAACGTCTATATCATGGCCGACAAGCAGAAGAACGGCATCAAGGTGAA
CTTCAAGATCCGCCACAACATCGAGGACGGCAGCGTGCAGCTCGCCGACCACTACCAGCAGAACACCCCC
ATCGGCGACGGCCCCGTGCTGCTGCCCGACAACCACTACCTGAGCACCCAGTCCGCCCTGAGCAAAGACC
CCAACGAGAAGCGCGATCACATGGTCCTGCTGGAGTTCGTGACCGCCGCCGGGATCACTCTCGGCATGGA
CGAGCTGTACTCTAGGGGAGCTGGCGCTGGAGCGGGTGCAGGGGCTGGCAGTAGGCCTTCCTCCGCGTTC
TGCGCCGGATCGCTCGAGGATCCTAGGACGCGTCCTAGGACGCGTCCAGAGGTACCCGTTACATAACTTA
CGGTAAATGGCCCGCCTGGCTGACCGCCCAACGACCCCCGCCCATTGACGTCAATAGTAACGCCAATAGG
GACTTTCCATTGACGTCAATGGGTGGAGTATTTACGGTAAACTGCCCACTTGGCAGTACATCAAGTGTAT
CATATGCCAAGTACGCCCCCTATTGACGTCAATGACGGTAAATGGCCCGCCTGGCATTGTGCCCAGTACA
TGACCTTATGGGACTTTCCTACTTGGCAGTACATCTACGTATTAGTCATCGCTATTACCATGGTCGAGGT
GAGCCCCACGTTCTGCTTCACTCTCCCCATCTCCCCCCCCTCCCCACCCCCAATTTTGTATTTATTTATT
TTTTAATTATTTTGTGCAGCGATGGGGGCGGGGGGGGGGGGGGGGCGCGCGCCAGGCGGGGCGGGGCGGG
GCGAGGGGCGGGGCGGGGCGAGGCGGAGAGGTGCGGCGGCAGCCAATCAGAGCGGCGCGCTCCGAAAGTT
TCCTTTTATGGCGAGGCGGCGGCGGCGGCGGCCCTATAAAAAGCGAAGCGCGCGGCGGGCGGGAGTCGCT
GCGCGCTGCCTTCGCCCCGTGCCCCGCTCCGCCGCCGCCTCGCGCCGCCCGCCCCGGCTCTGACTGACCG
CGTTACTCCCACAGGTGAGCGGGCGGGACGGCCCTTCTCCTCCGGGCTGTAATTAGCTGAGCAAGAGGTA
AGGGTTTAAGGGATGGTTGGTTGGTGGGGTATTAATGTTTAATTACCTGGAGCACCTGCCTGAAATCACT
TTTTTTCAGGTTGGACCGGTGCCACCATGTACCCATACGATGTTCCAGATTACGCTTCGCCGAAGAAAAA
GCGCAAGGTCGAAGCGTCCGACAAGAAGTACAGCATCGGCCTGGACATCGGCACCAACTCTGTGGGCTGG
GCCGTGATCACCGACGAGTACAAGGTGCCCAGCAAGAAATTCAAGGTGCTGGGCAACACCGACCGGCACA
GCATCAAGAAGAACCTGATCGGAGCCCTGCTGTTCGACAGCGGCGAAACAGCCGAGGCCACCCGGCTGAA
GAGAACCGCCAGAAGAAGATACACCAGACGGAAGAACCGGATCTGCTATCTGCAAGAGATCTTCAGCAAC
GAGATGGCCAAGGTGGACGACAGCTTCTTCCACAGACTGGAAGAGTCCTTCCTGGTGGAAGAGGATAAGA
AGCACGAGCGGCACCCCATCTTCGGCAACATCGTGGACGAGGTGGCCTACCACGAGAAGTACCCCACCAT
CTACCACCTGAGAAAGAAACTGGTGGACAGCACCGACAAGGCCGACCTGCGGCTGATCTATCTGGCCCTG
GCCCACATGATCAAGTTCCGGGGCCACTTCCTGATCGAGGGCGACCTGAACCCCGACAACAGCGACGTGG
ACAAGCTGTTCATCCAGCTGGTGCAGACCTACAACCAGCTGTTCGAGGAAAACCCCATCAACGCCAGCGG
CGTGGACGCCAAGGCCATCCTGTCTGCCAGACTGAGCAAGAGCAGACGGCTGGAAAATCTGATCGCCCAG
CTGCCCGGCGAGAAGAAGAATGGCCTGTTCGGCAACCTGATTGCCCTGAGCCTGGGCCTGACCCCCAACT
TCAAGAGCAACTTCGACCTGGCCGAGGATGCCAAACTGCAGCTGAGCAAGGACACCTACGACGACGACCT
GGACAACCTGCTGGCCCAGATCGGCGACCAGTACGCCGACCTGTTTCTGGCCGCCAAGAACCTGTCCGAC
GCCATCCTGCTGAGCGACATCCTGAGAGTGAACACCGAGATCACCAAGGCCCCCCTGAGCGCCTCTATGA
TCAAGAGATACGACGAGCACCACCAGGACCTGACCCTGCTGAAAGCTCTCGTGCGGCAGCAGCTGCCTGA
GAAGTACAAAGAGATTTTCTTCGACCAGAGCAAGAACGGCTACGCCGGCTACATTGACGGCGGAGCCAGC
CAGGAAGAGTTCTACAAGTTCATCAAGCCCATCCTGGAAAAGATGGACGGCACCGAGGAACTGCTCGTGA
AGCTGAACAGAGAGGACCTGCTGCGGAAGCAGCGGACCTTCGACAACGGCAGCATCCCCCACCAGATCCA
CCTGGGAGAGCTGCACGCCATTCTGCGGCGGCAGGAAGATTTTTACCCATTCCTGAAGGACAACCGGGAA
AAGATCGAGAAGATCCTGACCTTCCGCATCCCCTACTACGTGGGCCCTCTGGCCAGGGGAAACAGCAGAT
TCGCCTGGATGACCAGAAAGAGCGAGGAAACCATCACCCCCTGGAACTTCGAGGAAGTGGTGGACAAGGG
CGCTTCCGCCCAGAGCTTCATCGAGCGGATGACCAACTTCGATAAGAACCTGCCCAACGAGAAGGTGCTG
CCCAAGCACAGCCTGCTGTACGAGTACTTCACCGTGTATAACGAGCTGACCAAAGTGAAATACGTGACCG
AGGGAATGAGAAAGCCCGCCTTCCTGAGCGGCGAGCAGAAAAAGGCCATCGTGGACCTGCTGTTCAAGAC
CAACCGGAAAGTGACCGTGAAGCAGCTGAAAGAGGACTACTTCAAGAAAATCGAGTGCTTCGACTCCGTG
GAAATCTCCGGCGTGGAAGATCGGTTCAACGCCTCCCTGGGCACATACCACGATCTGCTGAAAATTATCA
AGGACAAGGACTTCCTGGACAATGAGGAAAACGAGGACATTCTGGAAGATATCGTGCTGACCCTGACACT
GTTTGAGGACAGAGAGATGATCGAGGAACGGCTGAAAACCTATGCCCACCTGTTCGACGACAAAGTGATG
AAGCAGCTGAAGCGGCGGAGATACACCGGCTGGGGCAGGCTGAGCCGGAAGCTGATCAACGGCATCCGGG
ACAAGCAGTCCGGCAAGACAATCCTGGATTTCCTGAAGTCCGACGGCTTCGCCAACAGAAACTTCATGCA
GCTGATCCACGACGACAGCCTGACCTTTAAAGAGGACATCCAGAAAGCCCAGGTGTCCGGCCAGGGCGAT
AGCCTGCACGAGCACATTGCCAATCTGGCCGGCAGCCCCGCCATTAAGAAGGGCATCCTGCAGACAGTGA
AGGTGGTGGACGAGCTCGTGAAAGTGATGGGCCGGCACAAGCCCGAGAACATCGTGATCGAAATGGCCAG
AGAGAACCAGACCACCCAGAAGGGACAGAAGAACAGCCGCGAGAGAATGAAGCGGATCGAAGAGGGCATC
AAAGAGCTGGGCAGCCAGATCCTGAAAGAACACCCCGTGGAAAACACCCAGCTGCAGAACGAGAAGCTGT
ACCTGTACTACCTGCAGAATGGGCGGGATATGTACGTGGACCAGGAACTGGACATCAACCGGCTGTCCGA
CTACGATGTGGACCATATCGTGCCTCAGAGCTTTCTGAAGGACGACTCCATCGACAACAAGGTGCTGACC
AGAAGCGACAAGAACCGGGGCAAGAGCGACAACGTGCCCTCCGAAGAGGTCGTGAAGAAGATGAAGAACT
ACTGGCGGCAGCTGCTGAACGCCAAGCTGATTACCCAGAGAAAGTTCGACAATCTGACCAAGGCCGAGAG
AGGCGGCCTGAGCGAACTGGATAAGGCCGGCTTCATCAAGAGACAGCTGGTGGAAACCCGGCAGATCACA
AAGCACGTGGCACAGATCCTGGACTCCCGGATGAACACTAAGTACGACGAGAATGACAAGCTGATCCGGG
AAGTGAAAGTGATCACCCTGAAGTCCAAGCTGGTGTCCGATTTCCGGAAGGATTTCCAGTTTTACAAAGT
GCGCGAGATCAACAACTACCACCACGCCCACGACGCCTACCTGAACGCCGTCGTGGGAACCGCCCTGATC
AAAAAGTACCCTAAGCTGGAAAGCGAGTTCGTGTACGGCGACTACAAGGTGTACGACGTGCGGAAGATGA
TCGCCAAGAGCGAGCAGGAAATCGGCAAGGCTACCGCCAAGTACTTCTTCTACAGCAACATCATGAACTT
TTTCAAGACCGAGATTACCCTGGCCAACGGCGAGATCCGGAAGCGGCCTCTGATCGAGACAAACGGCGAA
ACCGGGGAGATCGTGTGGGATAAGGGCCGGGATTTTGCCACCGTGCGGAAAGTGCTGAGCATGCCCCAAG
TGAATATCGTGAAAAAGACCGAGGTGCAGACAGGCGGCTTCAGCAAAGAGTCTATCCTGCCCAAGAGGAA
CAGCGATAAGCTGATCGCCAGAAAGAAGGACTGGGACCCTAAGAAGTACGGCGGCTTCGACAGCCCCACC
GTGGCCTATTCTGTGCTGGTGGTGGCCAAAGTGGAAAAGGGCAAGTCCAAGAAACTGAAGAGTGTGAAAG
AGCTGCTGGGGATCACCATCATGGAAAGAAGCAGCTTCGAGAAGAATCCCATCGACTTTCTGGAAGCCAA
GGGCTACAAAGAAGTGAAAAAGGACCTGATCATCAAGCTGCCTAAGTACTCCCTGTTCGAGCTGGAAAAC
GGCCGGAAGAGAATGCTGGCCTCTGCCGGCGAACTGCAGAAGGGAAACGAACTGGCCCTGCCCTCCAAAT
ATGTGAACTTCCTGTACCTGGCCAGCCACTATGAGAAGCTGAAGGGCTCCCCCGAGGATAATGAGCAGAA
ACAGCTGTTTGTGGAACAGCACAAGCACTACCTGGACGAGATCATCGAGCAGATCAGCGAGTTCTCCAAG
AGAGTGATCCTGGCCGACGCTAATCTGGACAAAGTGCTGTCCGCCTACAACAAGCACCGGGATAAGCCCA
TCAGAGAGCAGGCCGAGAATATCATCCACCTGTTTACCCTGACCAATCTGGGAGCCCCTGCCGCCTTCAA
GTACTTTGACACCACCATCGACCGGAAGAGGTACACCAGCACCAAAGAGGTGCTGGACGCCACCCTGATC
CACCAGAGCATCACCGGCCTGTACGAGACACGGATCGACCTGTCTCAGCTGGGAGGCGACAGCCCCAAGA
AGAAGAGAAAGGTGGAGGCCAGCTAAGAATTCTAACTAGAGCTCGCTGATCAGCCTCGACTGTGCCTTCT
AGTTGCCAGCCATCTGTTGTTTGCCCCTCCCCCGTGCCTTCCTTGACCCTGGAAGGTGCCACTCCCACTG
TCCTTTCCTAATAAAATGAGGAAATTGCATCGCATTGTCTGAGTAGGTGTCATTCTATTCTGGGGGGTGG
GGTGGGGCAGGACAGCAAGGGGGAGGATTGGGAAGAGAATAGCAGGCATGCTGGGGAGCGGCCGCAGGAA
CCCCTAGTGATGGAGTTGGCCACTCCCTCTCTGCGCGCTCGCTCGCTCACTGAGGCCGGGCGACCAAAGG
TCGCCCGACGCCCGGGCTTTGCCCGGGCGGCCTCAGTGAGCGAGCGAGCGCGCAGCTGCCTGCAGGGGCG
CCTGATGCGGTATTTTCTCCTTACGCATCTGTGCGGTATTTCACACCGCATA
[95 nt withheld, positions 6843-6937]
T
[46 nt withheld, positions 6939-6984]
C
[141 nt withheld, positions 6986-7126]
CCTTTGACGTTGGAGTCCACGTTCTTT
[37 nt withheld, positions 7154-7190]
ACTCTATCTCGGGCTATTCTTTTGATTTATAAGGGATTTTGCCGATTTCGGTCTATTGGTTAAAAAATGA
GCTGATTTAACAAAAATTTAACGCGAATTTTAACAAAATATTAACGTTTACAATTTTATGGTGCACTCTC
AGTACAATCTGCTCTGATGCCGCATAGTTAAGCCAGCCCCGACACCCGCCAACACCCGCTGACGCGCCCT
GACGGGCTTGTCTGCTCCCGGCATCCGCTTACAGACAAGCTGTGACCGTCTCCGGGAGCTGCATGTGTCA
GAGGTTTTCACCGTCATCACCGAAACGCGCGAGACGAAAGGGCCTCGTGATACGCCTATTTTTATAGGTT
AATGTCATGATAATAATGGTTTCTTAGACGTCAGGTGGCACTTTTCGGGGAAATGTGCGCGGAACCCCTA
TTTGTTTATTTTTCTAAATACATTCAAATATGTATCCGCTCATGAGACAATAACCCTGATAAATGCTTCA
ATAATATTGAAAAAGGAAGAGTATGAGTATTCAACATTTCCGTGTCGCCCTTATTCCCTTTTTTGCGGCA
TTTTGCCTTCCTGTTTTTGCTCACCCAGAAACGCTGGTGAAAGTAAAAGATGCTGAAGATCAGTTGGGTG
CACGAGTGGGTTACATCGAACTGGATCTCAACAGCGGTAAGATCCTTGAGAGTTTTCGCCCCGAAGAACG
TTTTCCAATGATGAGCACTTTTAAAGTTCTGCTATGTGGCGCGGTATTATCCCGTATTGACGCCGGGCAA
GAGCAACTCGGTCGCCGCATACACTATTCTCAGAATGACTTGGTTGAGTACTCACCAGTCACAGAAAAGC
ATCTTACGGATGGCATGACAGTAAGAGAATTATGCAGTGCTGCCATAACCATGAGTGATAACACTGCGGC
CAACTTACTTCTGACAACGATCGGAGGACCGAAGGAGCTAACCGCTTTTTTGCACAACATGGGGGATCAT
GTAACTCGCCTTGATCGTTGGGAACCGGAGCTGAATGAAGCCATACCAAACGACGAGCGTGACACCACGA
TGCCTGTAGCAATGGCAACAACGTTGCGCAAACTATTAACTGGCGAACTACTTACTCTAGCTTCCCGGCA
ACAATTAATAGACTGGATGGAGGCGGATAAAGTTGCAGGACCACTTCTGCGCTCGGCCCTTCCGGCTGGC
TGGTTTATTGCTGATAAATCTGGAGCCGGTGAGCGTGGAAGCCGCGGTATCATTGCAGCACTGGGGCCAG
ATGGTAAGCCCTCCCGTATCGTAGTTATCTACACGACGGGGAGTCAGGCAACTATGGATGAACGAAATAG
ACAGATCGCTGAGATAGGTGCCTCACTGATTAAGCATTGGTAACTGTCAGACCAAGTTTACTCATATATA
CTTTAGATTGATTTAAAACTTCATTTTTAATTTAAAAGGATCTAGGTGAAGATCCTTTTTGATAATCTCA
TGACCAAAATCCCTTAACGTGAGTTTTCGTTCCACTGAGCGTCAGACCCCGTAGAAAAGATCAAAGGATC
TTCTTGAGATCCTTTTTTTCTGCGCGTAATCTGCTGCTTGCAAACAAAAAAACCACCGCTACCAGCGGTG
GTTTGTTTGCCGGATCAAGAGCTACCAACTCTTTTTCCGAAGGTAACTGGCTTCAGCAGAGCGCAGATAC
CAAATACTGTTCTTCTAGTGTAGCCGTAGTTAGGCCACCACTTCAAGAACTCTGTAGCACCGCCTACATA
CCTCGCTCTGCTAATCCTGTTACCAGTGGCTGCTGCCAGTGGCGATAAGTCGTGTCTTACCGGGTTGGAC
TCAAGACGATAGTTACCGGATAAGGCGCAGCGGTCGGGCTGAACGGGGGGTTCGTGCACACAGCCCAGCT
TGGAGCGAACGACCTACACCGAACTGAGATACCTACAGCGTGAGCTATGAGAAAGCGCCACGCTTCCCGA
AGGGAGAAAGGCGGACAGGTATCCGGTAAGCGGCAGGGTCGGAACAGGAGAGCGCACGAGGGAGCTTCCA
GGGGGAAACGCCTGGTATCTTTATAGTCCTGTCGGGTTTCGCCACCTCTGACTTGAGCGTCGATTTTTGT
GATGCTCGTCAGGGGGGCGGAGCCTATGGAAA
