Features (pLannotate 1.2.2; 19 found; start..end, strand, type, name):
     62..302     +  promoter       U6 promoter: RNA polymerase III promoter for human U6 snRNA
    332..407     +  misc_RNA       gRNA scaffold: guide RNA scaffold for the Streptococcus pyogenes CRISPR/Cas9 system
    414..457     +  misc_RNA       gRNA scaffold (fragment): guide RNA scaffold for the Streptococcus pyogenes CRISPR/Cas9 system
    560..1270    +  CDS            EGFP: EGFP is a basic (constitutively fluorescent) green fluorescent protein published in 1996, derived from Aequorea victoria. It is reported to be a rapidly-maturing weak dimer with moderate acid sensitivity.
   1387..1672    +  enhancer       CMV enhancer: human cytomegalovirus immediate early enhancer; contains an 18-bp deletion relative to the standard CMV enhancer
   1674..1951    +  promoter       chicken β-actin promoter: No description available
   1952..2179    +  intron         hybrid intron: hybrid between chicken β-actin (CBA) and minute virus of mice (MMV) introns (Gray et al., 2011)
   2200..2227    +  CDS            3xHA (fragment): three tandem HA epitope tags
   2260..3861    +  CDS            Cas9(N): N-terminal portion of Streptococcus pyogenes Cas9 (Zetsche et al., 2015)
   3862..6360    +  CDS            Cas9(C): C-terminal portion of Streptococcus pyogenes Cas9 (Zetsche et al., 2015)
   6430..6541    +  polyA_signal   bGH poly(A) signal: bovine growth hormone polyadenylation signal
   6646..6786    +  repeat_region  AAV2 ITR: inverted terminal repeat of adeno-associated virus serotype 2 inverted
   6791..6842    -  misc_feature   bom (fragment): basis of mobility region from pBR322
   6861..7316    +  rep_origin     f1 ori (sequence partly withheld): f1 bacteriophage origin of replication; arrow indicates direction of (+) strand synthesis
   7317..7366    -  misc_feature   bom (fragment): basis of mobility region from pBR322
   7468..7503    -  CDS            rop (fragment): Rop protein, which maintains plasmids at low copy number; rop
   7598..7702    +  promoter       AmpR promoter: bla
   7703..8563    +  CDS            AmpR: β-lactamase; bla; confers resistance to ampicillin, carbenicillin, and related antibiotics
   8734..9322    +  rep_origin     ori: high-copy-number ColE1/pMB1/pBR322/pUC origin of replication
>Addgene plasmid #131486 | pORANGE GFP-Grin2a KI | addgene full sequence | sequence record 257189 | Addgene NGS Result
AACGCCAGCAACGCGGCCTTTTTACGGTTCCTGGCCTTTTGCTGGCCTTTTGCTCACATGTGAGGGCCTA
TTTCCCATGATTCCTTCATATTTGCATATACGATACAAGGCTGTTAGAGAGATAATTGGAATTAATTTGA
CTGTAAACACAAAGATATTAGTACAAAATACGTGACGTAGAAAGTAATAATTTCTTGGGTAGTTTGCAGT
TTTAAAATTATGTTTTAAAATGGACTATCATATGCTTACCGTAACTTGAAAGTATTTCGATTTCTTGGCT
TTATATATCTTGTGGAAAGGACGAAACACCGCGATCCGGCGCAGAACGCGGGTTTTAGAGCTAGAAATAG
CAAGTTAAAATAAGGCTAGTCCGTTATCAACTTGAAAAAGTGGCACCGAGTCGGTGCTTTTTTGTTTTAG
AGCTAGAAATAGCAAGTTAAAATAAGGCTAGTCCGTTTTTAGCGCGTGCGCCAATTCTGCAGACAAATGG
CTCTAGAAGCTTACCACCGCGTTCTGCGCCGGATCGCGCGCTAGCGGTAGCGGCTCCAGTAGATCTGGGG
TGAGCAAGGGCGAGGAGCTGTTCACCGGGGTGGTGCCCATCCTGGTCGAGCTGGACGGCGACGTAAACGG
CCACAAGTTCAGCGTGTCCGGCGAGGGCGAGGGCGATGCCACCTACGGCAAGCTGACCCTGAAGTTCATC
TGCACCACCGGCAAGCTGCCCGTGCCCTGGCCCACCCTCGTGACCACCCTGACCTACGGCGTGCAGTGCT
TCAGCCGCTACCCCGACCACATGAAGCAGCACGACTTCTTCAAGTCCGCCATGCCCGAAGGCTACGTCCA
GGAGCGCACCATCTTCTTCAAGGACGACGGCAACTACAAGACCCGCGCCGAGGTGAAGTTCGAGGGCGAC
ACCCTGGTGAACCGCATCGAGCTGAAGGGCATCGACTTCAAGGAGGACGGCAACATCCTGGGGCACAAGC
TGGAGTACAACTACAACAGCCACAACGTCTATATCATGGCCGACAAGCAGAAGAACGGCATCAAGGTGAA
CTTCAAGATCCGCCACAACATCGAGGACGGCAGCGTGCAGCTCGCCGACCACTACCAGCAGAACACCCCC
ATCGGCGACGGCCCCGTGCTGCTGCCCGACAACCACTACCTGAGCACCCAGTCCGCCCTGAGCAAAGACC
CCAACGAGAAGCGCGATCACATGGTCCTGCTGGAGTTCGTGACCGCCGCCGGGATCACTCTCGGCATGGA
CGAGCTGTACTCTAGGGGAGCTGGCGCTGGAGCGGGTGCAGGGGCTGGCAGTAGGCCTTCCTCCGCGTTC
TGCGCCGGATCGCTCGAGGATCCTAGGACGCGTCCTAGGACGCGTCCAGAGGTACCCGTTACATAACTTA
CGGTAAATGGCCCGCCTGGCTGACCGCCCAACGACCCCCGCCCATTGACGTCAATAGTAACGCCAATAGG
GACTTTCCATTGACGTCAATGGGTGGAGTATTTACGGTAAACTGCCCACTTGGCAGTACATCAAGTGTAT
CATATGCCAAGTACGCCCCCTATTGACGTCAATGACGGTAAATGGCCCGCCTGGCATTGTGCCCAGTACA
TGACCTTATGGGACTTTCCTACTTGGCAGTACATCTACGTATTAGTCATCGCTATTACCATGGTCGAGGT
GAGCCCCACGTTCTGCTTCACTCTCCCCATCTCCCCCCCCTCCCCACCCCCAATTTTGTATTTATTTATT
TTTTAATTATTTTGTGCAGCGATGGGGGCGGGGGGGGGGGGGGGGCGCGCGCCRGGGGGGGGGGGGGGGG
GSGGGGGGSGGGGSGGGGSGAGGCGGAGAGGTGCGGCGGCAGCCAATCAGAGCGGCGCGCTCCGAAAGTT
TCCTTTTATGGCGAGGCGGCGGCGGCGGCGGCCCTATAAAAAGCGAAGCGCGCGGCGGGCGGGAGTCGCT
GCGCGCTGCCTTCGCCCCGTGCCCCGCTCCGCCGCCGCCTCGCGCCGCCCGCCCCGGCTCTGACTGACCG
CGTTACTCCCACAGGTGAGCGGGCGGGACGGCCCTTCTCCTCCGGGCTGTAATTAGCTGAGCAAGAGGTA
AGGGTTTAAGGGATGGTTGGTTGGTGGGGTATTAATGTTTAATTACCTGGAGCACCTGCCTGAAATCACT
TTTTTTCAGGTTGGACCGGTGCCACCATGTACCCATACGATGTTCCAGATTACGCTTCGCCGAAGAAAAA
GCGCAAGGTCGAAGCGTCCGACAAGAAGTACAGCATCGGCCTGGACATCGGCACCAACTCTGTGGGCTGG
GCCGTGATCACCGACGAGTACAAGGTGCCCAGCAAGAAATTCAAGGTGCTGGGCAACACCGACCGGCACA
GCATCAAGAAGAACCTGATCGGAGCCCTGCTGTTCGACAGCGGCGAAACAGCCGAGGCCACCCGGCTGAA
GAGAACCGCCAGAAGAAGATACACCAGACGGAAGAACCGGATCTGCTATCTGCAAGAGATCTTCAGCAAC
GAGATGGCCAAGGTGGACGACAGCTTCTTCCACAGACTGGAAGAGTCCTTCCTGGTGGAAGAGGATAAGA
AGCACGAGCGGCACCCCATCTTCGGCAACATCGTGGACGAGGTGGCCTACCACGAGAAGTACCCCACCAT
CTACCACCTGAGAAAGAAACTGGTGGACAGCACCGACAAGGCCGACCTGCGGCTGATCTATCTGGCCCTG
GCCCACATGATCAAGTTCCGGGGCCACTTCCTGATCGAGGGCGACCTGAACCCCGACAACAGCGACGTGG
ACAAGCTGTTCATCCAGCTGGTGCAGACCTACAACCAGCTGTTCGAGGAAAACCCCATCAACGCCAGCGG
CGTGGACGCCAAGGCCATCCTGTCTGCCAGACTGAGCAAGAGCAGACGGCTGGAAAATCTGATCGCCCAG
CTGCCCGGCGAGAAGAAGAATGGCCTGTTCGGAAACCTGATTGCCCTGAGCCTGGGCCTGACCCCCAACT
TCAAGAGCAACTTCGACCTGGCCGAGGATGCCAAACTGCAGCTGAGCAAGGACACCTACGACGACGACCT
GGACAACCTGCTGGCCCAGATCGGCGACCAGTACGCCGACCTGTTTCTGGCCGCCAAGAACCTGTCCGAC
GCCATCCTGCTGAGCGACATCCTGAGAGTGAACACCGAGATCACCAAGGCCCCCCTGAGCGCCTCTATGA
TCAAGAGATACGACGAGCACCACCAGGACCTGACCCTGCTGAAAGCTCTCGTGCGGCAGCAGCTGCCTGA
GAAGTACAAAGAGATTTTCTTCGACCAGAGCAAGAACGGCTACGCCGGCTACATTGACGGCGGAGCCAGC
CAGGAAGAGTTCTACAAGTTCATCAAGCCCATCCTGGAAAAGATGGACGGCACCGAGGAACTGCTCGTGA
AGCTGAACAGAGAGGACCTGCTGCGGAAGCAGCGGACCTTCGACAACGGCAGCATCCCCCACCAGATCCA
CCTGGGAGAGCTGCACGCCATTCTGCGGCGGCAGGAAGATTTTTACCCATTCCTGAAGGACAACCGGGAA
AAGATCGAGAAGATCCTGACCTTCCGCATCCCCTACTACGTGGGCCCTCTGGCCAGGGGAAACAGCAGAT
TCGCCTGGATGACCAGAAAGAGCGAGGAAACCATCACCCCCTGGAACTTCGAGGAAGTGGTGGACAAGGG
CGCTTCCGCCCAGAGCTTCATCGAGCGGATGACCAACTTCGATAAGAACCTGCCCAACGAGAAGGTGCTG
CCCAAGCACAGCCTGCTGTACGAGTACTTCACCGTGTATAACGAGCTGACCAAAGTGAAATACGTGACCG
AGGGAATGAGAAAGCCCGCCTTCCTGAGCGGCGAGCAGAAAAAGGCCATCGTGGACCTGCTGTTCAAGAC
CAACCGGAAAGTGACCGTGAAGCAGCTGAAAGAGGACTACTTCAAGAAAATCGAGTGCTTCGACTCCGTG
GAAATCTCCGGCGTGGAAGATCGGTTCAACGCCTCCCTGGGCACATACCACGATCTGCTGAAAATTATCA
AGGACAAGGACTTCCTGGACAATGAGGAAAACGAGGACATTCTGGAAGATATCGTGCTGACCCTGACACT
GTTTGAGGACAGAGAGATGATCGAGGAACGGCTGAAAACCTATGCCCACCTGTTCGACGACAAAGTGATG
AAGCAGCTGAAGCGGCGGAGATACACCGGCTGGGGCAGGCTGAGCCGGAAGCTGATCAACGGCATCCGGG
ACAAGCAGTCCGGCAAGACAATCCTGGATTTCCTGAAGTCCGACGGCTTCGCCAACAGAAACTTCATGCA
GCTGATCCACGACGACAGCCTGACCTTTAAAGAGGACATCCAGAAAGCCCAGGTGTCCGGCCAGGGCGAT
AGCCTGCACGAGCACATTGCCAATCTGGCCGGCAGCCCCGCCATTAAGAAGGGCATCCTGCAGACAGTGA
AGGTGGTGGACGAGCTCGTGAAAGTGATGGGCCGGCACAAGCCCGAGAACATCGTGATCGAAATGGCCAG
AGAGAACCAGACCACCCAGAAGGGACAGAAGAACAGCCGCGAGAGAATGAAGCGGATCGAAGAGGGCATC
AAAGAGCTGGGCAGCCAGATCCTGAAAGAACACCCCGTGGAAAACACCCAGCTGCAGAACGAGAAGCTGT
ACCTGTACTACCTGCAGAATGGGCGGGATATGTACGTGGACCAGGAACTGGACATCAACCGGCTGTCCGA
CTACGATGTGGACCATATCGTGCCTCAGAGCTTTCTGAAGGACGACTCCATCGACAACAAGGTGCTGACC
AGAAGCGACAAGAACCGGGGCAAGAGCGACAACGTGCCCTCCGAAGAGGTCGTGAAGAAGATGAAGAACT
ACTGGCGGCAGCTGCTGAACGCCAAGCTGATTACCCAGAGAAAGTTCGACAATCTGACCAAGGCCGAGAG
AGGCGGCCTGAGCGAACTGGATAAGGCCGGCTTCATCAAGAGACAGCTGGTGGAAACCCGGCAGATCACA
AAGCACGTGGCACAGATCCTGGACTCCCGGATGAACACTAAGTACGACGAGAATGACAAGCTGATCCGGG
AAGTGAAAGTGATCACCCTGAAGTCCAAGCTGGTGTCCGATTTCCGGAAGGATTTCCAGTTTTACAAAGT
GCGCGAGATCAACAACTACCACCACGCCCACGACGCCTACCTGAACGCCGTCGTGGGAACCGCCCTGATC
AAAAAGTACCCTAAGCTGGAAAGCGAGTTCGTGTACGGCGACTACAAGGTGTACGACGTGCGGAAGATGA
TCGCCAAGAGCGAGCAGGAAATCGGCAAGGCTACCGCCAAGTACTTCTTCTACAGCAACATCATGAACTT
TTTCAAGACCGAGATTACCCTGGCCAACGGCGAGATCCGGAAGCGGCCTCTGATCGAGACAAACGGCGAA
ACCGGGGAGATCGTGTGGGATAAGGGCCGGGATTTTGCCACCGTGCGGAAAGTGCTGAGCATGCCCCAAG
TGAATATCGTGAAAAAGACCGAGGTGCAGACAGGCGGCTTCAGCAAAGAGTCTATCCTGCCCAAGAGGAA
CAGCGATAAGCTGATCGCCAGAAAGAAGGACTGGGACCCTAAGAAGTACGGCGGCTTCGACAGCCCCACC
GTGGCCTATTCTGTGCTGGTGGTGGCCAAAGTGGAAAAGGGCAAGTCCAAGAAACTGAAGAGTGTGAAAG
AGCTGCTGGGGATCACCATCATGGAAAGAAGCAGCTTCGAGAAGAATCCCATCGACTTTCTGGAAGCCAA
GGGCTACAAAGAAGTGAAAAAGGACCTGATCATCAAGCTGCCTAAGTACTCCCTGTTCGAGCTGGAAAAC
GGCCGGAAGAGAATGCTGGCCTCTGCCGGCGAACTGCAGAAGGGAAACGAACTGGCCCTGCCCTCCAAAT
ATGTGAACTTCCTGTACCTGGCCAGCCACTATGAGAAGCTGAAGGGCTCCCCCGAGGATAATGAGCAGAA
ACAGCTGTTTGTGGAACAGCACAAGCACTACCTGGACGAGATCATCGAGCAGATCAGCGAGTTCTCCAAG
AGAGTGATCCTGGCCGACGCTAATCTGGACAAAGTGCTGTCCGCCTACAACAAGCACCGGGATAAGCCCA
TCAGAGAGCAGGCCGAGAATATCATCCACCTGTTTACCCTGACCAATCTGGGAGCCCCTGCCGCCTTCAA
GTACTTTGACACCACCATCGACCGGAAGAGGTACACCAGCACCAAAGAGGTGCTGGACGCCACCCTGATC
CACCAGAGCATCACCGGCCTGTACGAGACACGGATCGACCTGTCTCAGCTGGGAGGCGACAGCCCCAAGA
AGAAGAGAAAGGTGGAGGCCAGCTAAGAATTCTAACTAGAGCTCGCTGATCAGCCTCGACTGTGCCTTCT
AGTTGCCAGCCATCTGTTGTTTGCCCCTCCCCCGTGCCTTCCTTGACCCTGGAAGGTGCCACTCCCACTG
TCCTTTCCTAATAAAATGAGGAAATTGCATCGCATTGTCTGAGTAGGTGTCATTCTATTCTGGGGGGTGG
GGTGGGGCAGGACAGCAAGGGGGAGGATTGGGAAGAGAATAGCAGGCATGCTGGGGAGCGGCCGCAGGAA
CCCCTAGTGATGGAGTTGGCCACTCCCTCTCTGCGCGCTCGCTCGCTCACTGAGGCCGGGCGACCAAAGG
TCGCCCGACGCCCGGGCTTTGCCCGGGCGGCCTCAGTGAGCGAGCGAGCGCGCAGCTGCCTGCAGGGGCG
CCTGATGCGGTATTTTCTCCTTACGCATCTGTGCGGTATTTCACACCGCATA
[95 nt withheld, positions 6843-6937]
T
[46 nt withheld, positions 6939-6984]
C
[141 nt withheld, positions 6986-7126]
CCTTTGACGTTGGAGTCCACGTTCTTT
[37 nt withheld, positions 7154-7190]
ACTCTATCTCGGGCTATTCTTTTGATTTATAAGGGATTTTGCCGATTTCGGTCTATTGGTTAAAAAATGA
GCTGATTTAACAAAAATTTAACGCGAATTTTAACAAAATATTAACGTTTACAATTTTATGGTGCACTCTC
AGTACAATCTGCTCTGATGCCGCATAGTTAAGCCAGCCCCGACACCCGCCAACACCCGCTGACGCGCCCT
GACGGGCTTGTCTGCTCCCGGCATCCGCTTACAGACAAGCTGTGACCGTCTCCGGGAGCTGCATGTGTCA
GAGGTTTTCACCGTCATCACCGAAACGCGCGAGACGAAAGGGCCTCGTGATACGCCTATTTTTATAGGTT
AATGTCATGATAATAATGGTTTCTTAGACGTCAGGTGGCACTTTTCGGGGAAATGTGCGCGGAACCCCTA
TTTGTTTATTTTTCTAAATACATTCAAATATGTATCCGCTCATGAGACAATAACCCTGATAAATGCTTCA
ATAATATTGAAAAAGGAAGAGTATGAGTATTCAACATTTCCGTGTCGCCCTTATTCCCTTTTTTGCGGCA
TTTTGCCTTCCTGTTTTTGCTCACCCAGAAACGCTGGTGAAAGTAAAAGATGCTGAAGATCAGTTGGGTG
CACGAGTGGGTTACATCGAACTGGATCTCAACAGCGGTAAGATCCTTGAGAGTTTTCGCCCCGAAGAACG
TTTTCCAATGATGAGCACTTTTAAAGTTCTGCTATGTGGCGCGGTATTATCCCGTATTGACGCCGGGCAA
GAGCAACTCGGTCGCCGCATACACTATTCTCAGAATGACTTGGTTGAGTACTCACCAGTCACAGAAAAGC
ATCTTACGGATGGCATGACAGTAAGAGAATTATGCAGTGCTGCCATAACCATGAGTGATAACACTGCGGC
CAACTTACTTCTGACAACGATCGGAGGACCGAAGGAGCTAACCGCTTTTTTGCACAACATGGGGGATCAT
GTAACTCGCCTTGATCGTTGGGAACCGGAGCTGAATGAAGCCATACCAAACGACGAGCGTGACACCACGA
TGCCTGTAGCAATGGCAACAACGTTGCGCAAACTATTAACTGGCGAACTACTTACTCTAGCTTCCCGGCA
ACAATTAATAGACTGGATGGAGGCGGATAAAGTTGCAGGACCACTTCTGCGCTCGGCCCTTCCGGCTGGC
TGGTTTATTGCTGATAAATCTGGAGCCGGTGAGCGTGGAAGCCGCGGTATCATTGCAGCACTGGGGCCAG
ATGGTAAGCCCTCCCGTATCGTAGTTATCTACACGACGGGGAGTCAGGCAACTATGGATGAACGAAATAG
ACAGATCGCTGAGATAGGTGCCTCACTGATTAAGCATTGGTAACTGTCAGACCAAGTTTACTCATATATA
CTTTAGATTGATTTAAAACTTCATTTTTAATTTAAAAGGATCTAGGTGAAGATCCTTTTTGATAATCTCA
TGACCAAAATCCCTTAACGTGAGTTTTCGTTCCACTGAGCGTCAGACCCCGTAGAAAAGATCAAAGGATC
TTCTTGAGATCCTTTTTTTCTGCGCGTAATCTGCTGCTTGCAAACAAAAAAACCACCGCTACCAGCGGTG
GTTTGTTTGCCGGATCAAGAGCTACCAACTCTTTTTCCGAAGGTAACTGGCTTCAGCAGAGCGCAGATAC
CAAATACTGTTCTTCTAGTGTAGCCGTAGTTAGGCCACCACTTCAAGAACTCTGTAGCACCGCCTACATA
CCTCGCTCTGCTAATCCTGTTACCAGTGGCTGCTGCCAGTGGCGATAAGTCGTGTCTTACCGGGTTGGAC
TCAAGACGATAGTTACCGGATAAGGCGCAGCGGTCGGGCTGAACGGGGGGTTCGTGCACACAGCCCAGCT
TGGAGCGAACGACCTACACCGAACTGAGATACCTACAGCGTGAGCTATGAGAAAGCGCCACGCTTCCCGA
AGGGAGAAAGGCGGACAGGTATCCGGTAAGCGGCAGGGTCGGAACAGGAGAGCGCACGAGGGAGCTTCCA
GGGGGAAACGCCTGGTATCTTTATAGTCCTGTCGGGTTTCGCCACCTCTGACTTGAGCGTCGATTTTTGT
GATGCTCGTCAGGGGGGCGGAGCCTATGGAAA
